>Addgene plasmid #13676 | pRK-Myc-Smurf1 | addgene full sequence | sequence record 424377 | Addgene NGS Result
TTATAATGGTTACAAATAAAGCAATAGCATCACAAATTTCACAAATAAAGCATTTTTTTCACTGCATTCT
AGTTGTGGTTTGTCCAAACTCATCAATGTATCTTATCATGTCTGGATCGGGAATTAATTCGGCGCAGCAC
CATGGCCTGAAATAACCTCTGAAAGAGGAACTTGGTTAGGTACCTTCTGAGGCGGAAAGAACCAGCTGTG
GAATGTGTGTCAGTTAGGGTGTGGAAAGTCCCCAGGCTCCCCAGCAGGCAGAAGTATGCAAAGCATGCAT
CTCAATTAGTCAGCAACCAGGTGTGGAAAGTCCCCAGGCTCCCCAGCAGGCAGAAGTATGCAAAGCATGC
ATCTCAATTAGTCAGCAACCATAGTCCCGCCCCTAACTCCGCCCATCCCGCCCCTAACTCCGCCCAGTTC
CGCCCATTCTCCGCCCCATGGCTGACTAATTTTTTTTATTTATGCAGAGGCCGAGGCCGCCTCGGCCTCT
GAGCTATTCCAGAAGTAGTGAGGAGGCTTTTTTGGAGGCCTAGGCTTTTGCAAAAAGCTGTTAACAGCTT
GGCACTGGCCGTCGTTTTACAACGTCGTGACTGGGAAAACCCTGGCGTTACCCAACTTAATCGCCTTGCA
GCACATCCCCCTTTCGCCAGCTGGCGTAATAGCGAAGAGGCCCGCACCGATCGCCCTTCCCAACAGTTGC
GCAGCCTGAATGGCGAATGGCGCCTGATGCGGTATTTTCTCCTTACGCATCTGTGCGGTATTTCACACCG
CATA
[142 nt withheld, positions 775-916]
C
[141 nt withheld, positions 918-1058]
CCTTTGACGTTGGAGTCCACGTTCTTT
[37 nt withheld, positions 1086-1122]
ACCCTATCTCGGGCTATTCTTTTGATTTATAAGGGATTTTGCCGATTTCGGCCTATTGGTTAAAAAATGA
GCTGATTTAACAAAAATTTAACGCGAATTTTAACAAAATATTAACGTTTACAATTTTATGGTGCACTCTC
AGTACAATCTGCTCTGATGCCGCATAGTTAAGCCAGCCCCGACACCCGCCAACACCCGCTGACGCGCCCT
GACGGGCTTGTCTGCTCCCGGCATCCGCTTACAGACAAGCTGTGACCGTCTCCGGGAGCTGCATGTGTCA
GAGGTTTTCACCGTCATCACCGAAACGCGCGAGACGAAAGGGCCTCGTGATACGCCTATTTTTATAGGTT
AATGTCATGATAATAATGGTTTCTTAGACGTCAGGTGGCACTTTTCGGGGAAATGTGCGCGGAACCCCTA
TTTGTTTATTTTTCTAAATACATTCAAATATGTATCCGCTCATGAGACAATAACCCTGATAAATGCTTCA
ATAATATTGAAAAAGGAAGAGTATGAGTATTCAACATTTCCGTGTCGCCCTTATTCCCTTTTTTGCGGCA
TTTTGCCTTCCTGTTTTTGCTCACCCAGAAACGCTGGTGAAAGTAAAAGATGCTGAAGATCAGTTGGGTG
CACGAGTGGGTTACATCGAACTGGATCTCAACAGCGGTAAGATCCTTGAGAGTTTTCGCCCCGAAGAACG
TTTTCCAATGATGAGCACTTTTAAAGTTCTGCTATGTGGCGCGGTATTATCCCGTATTGACGCCGGGCAA
GAGCAACTCGGTCGCCGCATACACTATTCTCAGAATGACTTGGTTGAGTACTCACCAGTCACAGAAAAGC
ATCTTACGGATGGCATGACAGTAAGAGAATTATGCAGTGCTGCCATAACCATGAGTGATAACACTGCGGC
CAACTTACTTCTGACAACGATCGGAGGACCGAAGGAGCTAACCGCTTTTTTGCACAACATGGGGGATCAT
GTAACTCGCCTTGATCGTTGGGAACCGGAGCTGAATGAAGCCATACCAAACGACGAGCGTGACACCACGA
TGCCTGTAGCAATGGCAACAACGTTGCGCAAACTATTAACTGGCGAACTACTTACTCTAGCTTCCCGGCA
ACAATTAATAGACTGGATGGAGGCGGATAAAGTTGCAGGACCACTTCTGCGCTCGGCCCTTCCGGCTGGC
TGGTTTATTGCTGATAAATCTGGAGCCGGTGAGCGTGGGTCTCGCGGTATCATTGCAGCACTGGGGCCAG
ATGGTAAGCCCTCCCGTATCGTAGTTATCTACACGACGGGGAGTCAGGCAACTATGGATGAACGAAATAG
ACAGATCGCTGAGATAGGTGCCTCACTGATTAAGCATTGGTAACTGTCAGACCAAGTTTACTCATATATA
CTTTAGATTGATTTAAAACTTCATTTTTAATTTAAAAGGATCTAGGTGAAGATCCTTTTTGATAATCTCA
TGACCAAAATCCCTTAACGTGAGTTTTCGTTCCACTGAGCGTCAGACCCCGTAGAAAAGATCAAAGGATC
TTCTTGAGATCCTTTTTTTCTGCGCGTAATCTGCTGCTTGCAAACAAAAAAACCACCGCTACCAGCGGTG
GTTTGTTTGCCGGATCAAGAGCTACCAACTCTTTTTCCGAAGGTAACTGGCTTCAGCAGAGCGCAGATAC
CAAATACTGTTCTTCTAGTGTAGCCGTAGTTAGGCCACCACTTCAAGAACTCTGTAGCACCGCCTACATA
CCTCGCTCTGCTAATCCTGTTACCAGTGGCTGCTGCCAGTGGCGATAAGTCGTGTCTTACCGGGTTGGAC
TCAAGACGATAGTTACCGGATAAGGCGCAGCGGTCGGGCTGAACGGGGGGTTCGTGCACACAGCCCAGCT
TGGAGCGAACGACCTACACCGAACTGAGATACCTACAGCGTGAGCTATGAGAAAGCGCCACGCTTCCCGA
AGGGAGAAAGGCGGACAGGTATCCGGTAAGCGGCAGGGTCGGAACAGGAGAGCGCACGAGGGAGCTTCCA
GGGGGAAACGCCTGGTATCTTTATAGTCCTGTCGGGTTTCGCCACCTCTGACTTGAGCGTCGATTTTTGT
GATGCTCGTCAGGGGGGCGGAGCCTATGGAAAAACGCCAGCAACGCGGCCTTTTTACGGTTCCTGGCCTT
TTGCTGGCCTTTTGCTCACATGTTCTTTCCTGCGTTATCCCCTGATTCTGTGGATAACCGTATTACCGCC
TTTGAGTGAGCTGATACCGCTCGCCGCAGCCGAACGACCGAGCGCAGCGAGTCAGTGAGCGAGGAAGCGG
AAGAGCGCCCAATACGCAAACCGCCTCTCCCCGCGCGTTGGCCGATTCATTAATGCAGCTGGCACGACAG
GTTTCCCGACTGGAAAGCGGGCAGTGAGCGCAACGCAATTAATGTGAGTTAGCTCACTCATTAGGCACCC
CAGGCTTTACACTTTATGCTTCCGGCTCGTATGTTGTGTGGAATTGTGAGCGGATAACAATTTCACACAG
GAAACAGCTATGACATGATTACGAATTAATTCGAGCTCGCCCGACATTGATTATTGACTAGTTATTAATA
GTAATCAATTACGGGGTCATTAGTTCATAGCCCATATATGGAGTTCCGCGTTACATAACTTACGGTAAAT
GGCCCGCCTGGCTGACCGCCCAACGACCCCCGCCCATTGACGTCAATAATGACGTATGTTCCCATAGTAA
CGCCAATAGGGACTTTCCATTGACGTCAATGGGTGGAGTATTTACGGTAAACTGCCCACTTGGCAGTACA
TCAAGTGTATCATATGCCAAGTACGCCCCCTATTGACGTCAATGACGGTAAATGGCCCGCCTGGCATTAT
GCCCAGTACATGACCTTATGGGACTTTCCTACTTGGCAGTACATCTACGTATTAGTCATCGCTATTACCA
TGGTGATGCGGTTTTGGCAGTACATCAATGGGCGTGGATAGCGGTTTGACTCACGGGGATTTCCAAGTCT
CCACCCCATTGACGTCAATGGGAGTTTGTTTTGGCACCAAAATCAACGGGACTTTCCAAAATGTCGTAAC
AACTCCGCCCCATTGACGCAAATGGGCGGTAGGCGTGTACGGTGGGAGGTCTATATAAGCAGAGCTCGTT
TAGTGAACCGTCAGATCGCCTGGAGACGCCATCCACGCTGTTTTGACCTCCATAGAAGACACCGGGACCG
ATCCAGCCTCCGCGGCCGGGAACGGTGCATTGGAACGCGGATTCCCCGTGCCAAGAGTGACGTAAGTACC
GCCTATAGAGTCTATAGGCCCACCCCCTTGGCTTCGTTAGAACGCGGCTACAATTAATACATAACCTTAT
GTATCATACACATACGATTTAGGTGACACTATAGAATAACATCCACTTTGCCTTTCTCTCCACAGGTGTC
CACTCCCAGGTCCAACTGCACCTCGGTTCTATCGCCGCCACCATGGAGCAGAAGCTGATATCAGAGGAGG
ATCTGATCGATGAATTCATGTCGAACCCCGGGACACGCAGGAACGGCTCCAGCATCAAGATCCGTCTGAC
AGTGTTATGTGCCAAGAACCTTGCAAAGAAAGACTTCTTCAGGCTCCCTGACCCTTTTGCAAAGATTGTC
GTGGATGGGTCTGGGCAGTGCCACTCAACCGACACTGTGAAAAACACATTGGACCCAAAGTGGAACCAGC
ACTATGATCTATATGTTGGGAAAACGGATTCGATAACCATTAGCGTGTGGAACCATAAGAAAATTCACAA
GAAACAGGGAGCTGGCTTCCTGGGCTGTGTGCGGCTGCTCTCCAATGCCATCAGCAGATTAAAAGATACC
GGATACCAGCGTTTGGATCTATGCAAACTAAACCCCTCAGATACTGATGCAGTTCGTGGCCAGATAGTGG
TCAGTTTACAGACACGAGACAGAATAGGAACCGGCGGCTCGGTGGTGGACTGCAGAGGACTGTTAGAAAA
TGAAGGAACGGTGTATGAAGACTCCGGGCCTGGGAGGCCGCTCAGCTGCTTCATGGAGGAACCAGCCCCT
TACACAGATAGCACCGGTGCTGCTGCTGGAGGAGGGAATTGCAGGTTCGTGGAGTCCCCAAGTCAAGATC
AAAGACTTCAGGCACAGCGGCTTCGAAACCCTGATGTGCGAGGTTCACTACAGACGCCCCAGAACCGACC
ACACGGCCACCAGTCCCCGGAACTGCCCGAAGGCTACGAACAAAGAACAACAGTCCAGGGCCAAGTTTAC
TTTTTGCATACACAGACTGGAGTTAGCACGTGGCACGACCCCAGGATACCAAGAGACCTTAACAGTGTGA
ACTGTGATGAACTTGGACCACTGCCGCCAGGCTGGGAAGTCAGAAGTACAGTTTCTGGGAGGATATATTT
TGTAGATCATAATAACCGAACAACCCAGTTTACAGACCCAAGGTTACACCACATCATGAATCACCAGTGC
CAACTCAAGGAGCCCAGCCAGCCGCTGCCACTGCCCAGTGAGGGCTCTCTGGAGGACGAGGAGCTTCCTG
CCCAGAGATACGAAAGAGATCTAGTCCAGAAGCTGAAAGTCCTCAGACACGAACTGTCGCTTCAGCAGCC
CCAAGCTGGTCATTGCCGCATCGAAGTGTCCAGAGAAGAAATCTTTGAGGAGTCTTACCGCCAGATAATG
AAGATGCGACCGAAAGACTTGAAAAAACGGCTGATGGTGAAATTCCGTGGGGAAGAAGGTTTGGATTACG
GTGGTGTGGCCAGGGAGTGGCTTTACTTGCTGTGCCATGAAATGCTGAATCCTTATTACGGGCTCTTCCA
GTATTCTACGGACAATATTTACATGTTGCAAATAAATCCGGATTCTTCAATCAACCCCGACCACTTGTCT
TATTTCCACTTTGTGGGGCGGATCATGGGGCTGGCTGTGTTCCATGGACACTACATCAACGGGGGCTTCA
CAGTGCCCTTCTACAAGCAGCTGCTGGGGAAGCCCATCCAGCTCTCAGATCTGGAATCTGTGGACCCAGA
GCTGCATAAGAGCTTGGTGTGGATCCTAGAGAACGACATCACGCCTGTACTGGACCACACCTTCTGCGTG
GAACACAACGCCTTCGGGCGGATCCTGCAGCATGAACTGAAACCCAATGGCAGAAATGTGCCAGTCACAG
AGGAGAATAAGAAAGAATACGTCCGGTTGTATGTAAACTGGAGGTTTATGAGAGGAATCGAAGCCCAGTT
CTTAGCTCTGCAGAAGGGGTTCAATGAGCTCATCCCTCAACATCTGCTGAAGCCTTTTGACCAGAAGGAA
CTGGAGCTGATCATAGGCGGCCTGGATAAAATAGACTTGAACGACTGGAAGTCGAACACGCGGCTGAAGC
ACTGTGTGGCCGACAGCAACATCGTGCGGTGGTTCTGGCAAGCGGTGGAGACGTTCGATGAAGAAAGGAG
GGCCAGGCTCCTGCAGTTTGTGACTGGGTCCACGCGAGTCCCGCTCCAAGGCTTCAAGGCTTTGCAAGGT
TCTACAGGCGCGGCAGGGCCCCGGCTGTTCACCATCCACCTGATAGACGCGAACACAGACAACCTTCCGA
AGGCCCATACCTGCTTTAACCGGATCGACATTCCACCATATGAGTCCTATGAGAAGCTCTACGAGAAGCT
GCTGACAGCCGTGGAGGAGACCTGCGGGTTTGCTGTGGAGTAAGTCGACCTGCAGAAGCTTGGCCGCCAT
GGCCCAACTTGTTTATTGCAGC
Features (pLannotate 1.2.2; 20 found; start..end, strand, type, name):
    187..544     +  promoter       SV40 promoter: SV40 enhancer and early promoter
    563..717     +  CDS            lacZα (fragment): LacZα fragment of β-galactosidase; lacZ fragment
    723..774     -  misc_feature   bom (fragment): basis of mobility region from pBR322
    793..1173    +  rep_origin     M13 ori (sequence partly withheld): M13 bacteriophage origin of replication; arrow indicates direction of (+) strand synthesis
   1249..1298    -  misc_feature   bom (fragment): basis of mobility region from pBR322
   1400..1435    -  CDS            rop (fragment): Rop protein, which maintains plasmids at low copy number; rop
   1530..1634    +  promoter       AmpR promoter: bla
   1635..2495    +  CDS            AmpR: β-lactamase; bla; confers resistance to ampicillin, carbenicillin, and related antibiotics
   2666..3254    +  rep_origin     ori: high-copy-number ColE1/pMB1/pBR322/pUC origin of replication
   3437..3529    +  CDS            lacI (fragment): lac repressor; lacI; The lac repressor binds to the lac operator to inhibit transcription in E. coli. This inhibition can be relieved by adding lactose or isopropyl-β-D-thiogalactopyranoside (IPTG).
   3542..3563    +  protein_bind   CAP binding site: CAP binding activates transcription in the presence of cAMP. E. coli catabolite activator protein
   3578..3608    +  promoter       lac promoter: promoter for the E. coli lac operon
   3616..3632    +  protein_bind   lac operator: The lac repressor binds to the lac operator to inhibit transcription in E. coli. This inhibition can be relieved by adding lactose or isopropyl-β-D-thiogalactopyranoside (IPTG). lac repressor encoded by lacI
   3685..4064    +  enhancer       CMV enhancer: human cytomegalovirus immediate early enhancer
   4065..4268    +  promoter       CMV promoter: human cytomegalovirus (CMV) immediate early promoter
   4404..4447    +  intron         CMV intron (fragment): modified intron A from human cytomegalovirus
   4499..4517    +  promoter       SP6 promoter: promoter for bacteriophage SP6 RNA polymerase
   4521..4558    +  CDS            IgH signal sequence (fragment): signal sequence from the mouse immunoglobulin heavy chain variable region
   4640..6832    +  CDS            Smurf1: SMUF1_MOUSE - Experimental evidence at protein level: Swiss-Prot protein existence level 1. E3 ubiquitin-protein ligase that acts as a negative regulator of BMP signaling pathway (By similarity). Mediates ubiquitination and degradation of SMAD1 and SMAD5, 2 receptor-regulated SMADs specific for the BMP pathway (By similarity). Promotes ubiquitination and subsequent proteasomal degradation of TRAF family members and RHOA (By similarity). Promotes ubiquitination and subsequent proteasomal degradation of MAVS (PubMed:23087404). Plays a role in dendrite formation by melanocytes (By similarity). Fr
   6868..118     +  polyA_signal   SV40 poly(A) signal (across the origin): SV40 polyadenylation signal
