[The description below was written by a language model from this plasmid's Addgene catalogue record and pLannotate feature annotations shown in this document.]
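Description:
pRK-Myc-Smurf1 is a mammalian expression plasmid built on the pRK5 backbone (about 4.7 kb) that carries a roughly 2.2 kb cDNA for the E3 ubiquitin ligase Smurf1, cloned between EcoRI and SalI sites that both remain intact. The full sequenced construct is 6,884 nt. It is maintained in E. coli as a high-copy plasmid through a ColE1/pUC-type origin and selected with ampicillin via the β-lactamase gene. An M13 phage origin is also annotated, along with remnants of lac, rop and bom sequences inherited from earlier cloning vectors.

Expression in mammalian cells is driven by the human cytomegalovirus immediate-early enhancer and promoter, followed by a fragment of a CMV intron, and transcripts are terminated by an SV40 polyadenylation signal that spans the numbering origin of the circular sequence. An SP6 promoter just upstream of the insert allows in vitro transcription and serves as the sequencing primer site. A separate SV40 enhancer/early promoter element is also present. According to the catalogue entry, a Myc epitope supplied by the backbone is fused to the N-terminus of Smurf1. The automated annotation does not call this tag explicitly, though an unannotated gap and a short match to an immunoglobulin signal sequence lie just upstream of the coding region. The catalogue lists the insert as human, whereas the feature tool matched it to the mouse Smurf1 protein entry, which may simply reflect the high conservation of the two orthologues.

The plasmid suits transient expression of epitope-tagged Smurf1 for detection or immunoprecipitation. The associated work concerns Smurf1-mediated targeting of MEKK2 for degradation in osteoblast activity and bone homeostasis.
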