Addgene plasmid #13676: pRK-Myc-Smurf1
Depositing lab: Ying Zhang. Depositing organization: National Cancer Institute (NCI). Publication: Ubiquitin ligase Smurf1 controls osteoblast activity and bone homeostasis by targeting MEKK2 for degradation. Yamashita M, Ying SX, Zhang GM, Li C, Cheng SY, Deng CX, Zhang YE. Cell. 2005 Apr 8. 121(1):101-13. 10.1016/j.cell.2005.01.035 PubMed 15820682.
Backbone
  Vector backbone: pRK5
  Backbone size w/o insert (bp): 4700
  Vector type: Mammalian Expression
Growth in bacteria
  Bacterial resistance: Ampicillin, 100 μg/mL
  Growth temperature: 37°C
  Growth strain: DH5alpha
  Copy number: High Copy
Gene/Insert
  Gene/Insert name: Smurf1
  Species: H. sapiens (human)
  Insert size (bp): 2200
  GenBank ID: NM_181349
  Entrez Gene: SMURF1
  Tag / fusion protein: Myc (N terminal on backbone)
  Cloning method: Restriction Enzyme; 5′ cloning site EcoRI (not destroyed); 3′ cloning site SalI (not destroyed)
  Sequencing primers: 5′ SP6
Terms and licenses: Academic/Nonprofit Terms; Industry Terms: Not Available to Industry
How to cite: pRK-Myc-Smurf1 was a gift from Ying Zhang (Addgene plasmid # 13676 ; http://n2t.net/addgene:13676 ; RRID:Addgene_13676)
