>Addgene plasmid #13676 | pRK-Myc-Smurf1 | addgene partial sequence | sequence record 19989 | SP6 5'-ATTTAGGTGACACTATAG-3'
CACTCCAGGTCCACTGCACCTCGGTTCTATCGCCGCCACCATGGAGCAGAAGCTGATATCAGAGGAGGAT
CTGATCGATGAATTCATGTCGAACCCCGGGACACGCAGGAACGGCTCCAGCATCAAGATCCGTCTGACAG
TGTTATGTGCCAAGAACCTTGCAAAGAAAGACTTCTTCAGGCTCCCTGACCCTTTTGCAAAGATTGTCGT
GGATGGGTCTGGGCAGTGCCACTCAACCGACACTGTGAAAAACACATTGGACCCAAAGTGGAACCAGCAC
TATGATCTATATGTTGGGAAAACGGATTCGATAACCATTAGCGTGTGGAACCATAAGAAAATTCACAAGA
AACAGGGAGCTGGCTTCCTGGGCTGTGTGCGGCTGCTCTCCAATGCCATCAGCAGATTAAAAGATACCGG
ATACCAGCGTTTGGATCTATGCAAACTAAACCCCTCAGATACTGATGCAGTTCGTGGCCAGATAGTGGTC
AGTTTACAGACACGAGACAGAATAGGAACCGGCGGCTCGGTGGTGGACTGCAGAGGACTGTTAGAAAATG
AAGGAACGGTGTATGAAGACTCCGGGCCTGGGAGGCCGCTCAGCTGCTTCATGGAGGAACCAGCCCCTTA
CACAGATAGCACCGGTGCTGCTGCTGGAGGAGGGAATTGCAGGTTCGTGGAGTCCCCAAGTCAAGATCAA
AGACT
